Addgene plasmid #147085: pETM-60-NcQDE2 _506-938-del787-838-GGSG_O
Purpose: Bacterial Expression of NcQde-2_506-938-del787-838
Depositing lab: Elisa Izaurralde. Depositing organization: Max Planck Institute for Developmental Biology.
Backbone
  Vector backbone: Unknown
  Vector type: Bacterial Expression
Growth in bacteria
  Bacterial resistance: Kanamycin, 50 μg/mL
  Growth temperature: 37°C
  Growth strain: DH5alpha
  Copy number: Low Copy
Gene/Insert
  Gene/Insert name: NcQde-2_506-938-del787-838
  Species: Neurospora crassa
  Cloning method: Unknown
Terms and licenses: Academic/Nonprofit Terms; Industry Terms: Not Available to Industry
Depositor comments: Sequence given by UniProt.: Q9P8T1 Plasmids from this collection were made available to the research community and donated after the lab closed. Please note that the sequence provided by the depositing laboratory may be theoretical/predicted or based on Sanger sequencing results. There may be discrepancies between sequencing results obtained by Addgene and the depositor sequence. If an Addgene verified sequence is not available, please contact before placing your order to request that our lab fully sequence the plasmid.
How to cite: pETM-60-NcQDE2 _506-938-del787-838-GGSG_O was a gift from Elisa Izaurralde (Addgene plasmid # 147085 ; http://n2t.net/addgene:147085 ; RRID:Addgene_147085)
