[The description below was written by a language model from this plasmid's Addgene catalogue record and pLannotate feature annotations shown in this document.]
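Description:
pETM-60-NcQDE2_506-938-del787-838-GGSG_O is a 7,954 nt bacterial expression plasmid for producing a truncated form of the Neurospora crassa protein QDE-2 in E. coli. The catalogue lists the backbone as unknown, but the name points to pETM-60, and the annotated features fit a pET-type, T7-driven vector. It carries a ColE1/pBR322-family origin together with the bom site and the rop gene, which holds copy number low, as the record states. Selection is by kanamycin through the aph(3')-Ia gene. An f1 origin is also present, as are remnant fragments of a tetracycline resistance gene that are presumably non-functional backbone leftovers.

The expression cassette consists of a T7 promoter followed by a lac operator and the T7 gene 10 ribosome binding site, with a plasmid-borne lacI gene providing repression. Transcription therefore depends on T7 RNA polymerase and is inducible with IPTG in a suitable host. The open reading frame begins with NusA, a highly soluble E. coli protein used as a solubility-enhancing fusion partner. This is followed by a His tag and a short match to a TEV-cleavage tag element, which probably represents a protease site for removing the N-terminal fusion. The unannotated stretch of roughly 1.2 kb downstream corresponds in position to the insert. According to the name, this covers QDE-2 residues 506–938, with residues 787–838 deleted and apparently replaced by a GGSG linker. A further His-tag match lies after this region, but the table does not show whether it is in frame with the insert. The T7 terminator closes the cassette. The stated purpose is bacterial expression of this QDE-2 fragment, and no further application is recorded.
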