Features (pLannotate 1.2.2; 21 found; start..end, strand, type, name):
     12..467     +  rep_origin     f1 ori (sequence partly withheld): f1 bacteriophage origin of replication; arrow indicates direction of (+) strand synthesis
    494..551     +  promoter       AmpR promoter (fragment): bla
    560..1375    -  CDS            KanR: aminoglycoside phosphotransferase; aph(3')-Ia; confers resistance to kanamycin in bacteria or G418 (Geneticin®) in eukaryotes
   1497..2085    +  rep_origin     ori: high-copy-number ColE1/pMB1/pBR322/pUC origin of replication
   2271..2413    -  misc_feature   bom: basis of mobility region from pBR322
   2515..2706    -  CDS            rop: Rop protein, which maintains plasmids at low copy number; rop
   2723..3103    +  CDS            YPB1_ECOLX: Protein predicted: Swiss-Prot protein existence level 4. From Escherichia coli.
   3175..3466    -  CDS            TcR (fragment): tetracycline efflux protein; tet; confers resistance to tetracycline
   3481..3502    -  protein_bind   CAP binding site: CAP binding activates transcription in the presence of cAMP. E. coli catabolite activator protein
   3515..4597    -  CDS            lacI: lac repressor; lacI; The lac repressor binds to the lac operator to inhibit transcription in E. coli. This inhibition can be relieved by adding lactose or isopropyl-β-D-thiogalactopyranoside (IPTG).
   4598..4675    -  promoter       lacI promoter: lacI
   4683..4962    -  CDS            TcR (fragment): tetracycline efflux protein; tet; confers resistance to tetracycline
   4984..5002    +  promoter       T7 promoter: promoter for bacteriophage T7 RNA polymerase
   5003..5027    +  protein_bind   lac operator: The lac repressor binds to the lac operator to inhibit transcription in E. coli. This inhibition can be relieved by adding lactose or isopropyl-β-D-thiogalactopyranoside (IPTG). lac repressor encoded by lacI
   5042..5064    +  RBS            RBS: efficient ribosome binding site from bacteriophage T7 gene 10 (Olins and Rangwala, 1989)
   5074..6552    +  CDS            NusA: transcription elongation protein (N utilization substance protein A); nusA; highly soluble in E. coli
   6568..6585    +  CDS            7xHis (fragment): 6xHis affinity tag
   6592..6614    +  CDS            capTEV™ (fragment): composite tag for in vivo biotinylation, TEV protease cleavage, and 6xHis tagging
   7798..7815    +  CDS            9xHis (fragment): 9xHis affinity tag
   7825..7874    +  CDS            SET1 (fragment): solubility-enhancement tag derived from T7 phage gene 10B
   7882..7929    +  terminator     T7 terminator: transcription terminator for bacteriophage T7 RNA polymerase
>Addgene plasmid #147085 | pETM-60-NcQDE2 _506-938-del787-838-GGSG_O | depositor full sequence | sequence record 289532 | Full Sequence
TGGCGAATGGG
[124 nt withheld, positions 12-135]
C
[91 nt withheld, positions 137-227]
A
[49 nt withheld, positions 229-277]
CCTTTGACGTTGGAGTCCACGTTCTTT
[37 nt withheld, positions 305-341]
ACCCTATCTCGGTCTATTCTTTTGATTTATAAGGGATTTTGCCGATTTCGGCCTATTGGTTAAAAAATGA
GCTGATTTAACAAAAATTTAACGCGAATTTTAACAAAATATTAACGTTTACAATTTCAGGTGGCACTTTT
CGGGGAAATGTGCGCGGAACCCCTATTTGTTTATTTTTCTAAATACATTCAAATATGTATCCGCTCATGA
ATTAATTCTTAGAAAAACTCATCGAGCATCAAATGAAACTGCAATTTATTCATATCAGGATTATCAATAC
CATATTTTTGAAAAAGCCGTTTCTGTAATGAAGGAGAAAACTCACCGAGGCAGTTCCATAGGATGGCAAG
ATCCTGGTATCGGTCTGCGATTCCGACTCGTCCAACATCAATACAACCTATTAATTTCCCCTCGTCAAAA
ATAAGGTTATCAAGTGAGAAATCACCATGAGTGACGACTGAATCCGGTGAGAATGGCAAAAGTTTATGCA
TTTCTTTCCAGACTTGTTCAACAGGCCAGCCATTACGCTCGTCATCAAAATCACTCGCATCAACCAAACC
GTTATTCATTCGTGATTGCGCCTGAGCGAGACGAAATACGCGATCGCTGTTAAAAGGACAATTACAAACA
GGAATCGAATGCAACCGGCGCAGGAACACTGCCAGCGCATCAACAATATTTTCACCTGAATCAGGATATT
CTTCTAATACCTGGAATGCTGTTTTCCCGGGGATCGCAGTGGTGAGTAACCATGCATCATCAGGAGTACG
GATAAAATGCTTGATGGTCGGAAGAGGCATAAATTCCGTCAGCCAGTTTAGTCTGACCATCTCATCTGTA
ACATCATTGGCAACGCTACCTTTGCCATGTTTCAGAAACAACTCTGGCGCATCGGGCTTCCCATACAATC
GATAGATTGTCGCACCTGATTGCCCGACATTATCGCGAGCCCATTTATACCCATATAAATCAGCATCCAT
GTTGGAATTTAATCGCGGCCTAGAGCAAGACGTTTCCCGTTGAATATGGCTCATAACACCCCTTGTATTA
CTGTTTATGTAAGCAGACAGTTTTATTGTTCATGACCAAAATCCCTTAACGTGAGTTTTCGTTCCACTGA
GCGTCAGACCCCGTAGAAAAGATCAAAGGATCTTCTTGAGATCCTTTTTTTCTGCGCGTAATCTGCTGCT
TGCAAACAAAAAAACCACCGCTACCAGCGGTGGTTTGTTTGCCGGATCAAGAGCTACCAACTCTTTTTCC
GAAGGTAACTGGCTTCAGCAGAGCGCAGATACCAAATACTGTCCTTCTAGTGTAGCCGTAGTTAGGCCAC
CACTTCAAGAACTCTGTAGCACCGCCTACATACCTCGCTCTGCTAATCCTGTTACCAGTGGCTGCTGCCA
GTGGCGATAAGTCGTGTCTTACCGGGTTGGACTCAAGACGATAGTTACCGGATAAGGCGCAGCGGTCGGG
CTGAACGGGGGGTTCGTGCACACAGCCCAGCTTGGAGCGAACGACCTACACCGAACTGAGATACCTACAG
CGTGAGCTATGAGAAAGCGCCACGCTTCCCGAAGGGAGAAAGGCGGACAGGTATCCGGTAAGCGGCAGGG
TCGGAACAGGAGAGCGCACGAGGGAGCTTCCAGGGGGAAACGCCTGGTATCTTTATAGTCCTGTCGGGTT
TCGCCACCTCTGACTTGAGCGTCGATTTTTGTGATGCTCGTCAGGGGGGCGGAGCCTATGGAAAAACGCC
AGCAACGCGGCCTTTTTACGGTTCCTGGCCTTTTGCTGGCCTTTTGCTCACATGTTCTTTCCTGCGTTAT
CCCCTGATTCTGTGGATAACCGTATTACCGCCTTTGAGTGAGCTGATACCGCTCGCCGCAGCCGAACGAC
CGAGCGCAGCGAGTCAGTGAGCGAGGAAGCGGAAGAGCGCCTGATGCGGTATTTTCTCCTTACGCATCTG
TGCGGTATTTCACACCGCATATATGGTGCACTCTCAGTACAATCTGCTCTGATGCCGCATAGTTAAGCCA
GTATACACTCCGCTATCGCTACGTGACTGGGTCATGGCTGCGCCCCGACACCCGCCAACACCCGCTGACG
CGCCCTGACGGGCTTGTCTGCTCCCGGCATCCGCTTACAGACAAGCTGTGACCGTCTCCGGGAGCTGCAT
GTGTCAGAGGTTTTCACCGTCATCACCGAAACGCGCGAGGCAGCTGCGGTAAAGCTCATCAGCGTGGTCG
TGAAGCGATTCACAGATGTCTGCCTGTTCATCCGCGTCCAGCTCGTTGAGTTTCTCCAGAAGCGTTAATG
TCTGGCTTCTGATAAAGCGGGCCATGTTAAGGGCGGTTTTTTCCTGTTTGGTCACTGATGCCTCCGTGTA
AGGGGGATTTCTGTTCATGGGGGTAATGATACCGATGAAACGAGAGAGGATGCTCACGATACGGGTTACT
GATGATGAACATGCCCGGTTACTGGAACGTTGTGAGGGTAAACAACTGGCGGTATGGATGCGGCGGGACC
AGAGAAAAATCACTCAGGGTCAATGCCAGCGCTTCGTTAATACAGATGTAGGTGTTCCACAGGGTAGCCA
GCAGCATCCTGCGATGCAGATCCGGAACATAATGGTGCAGGGCGCTGACTTCCGCGTTTCCAGACTTTAC
GAAACACGGAAACCGAAGACCATTCATGTTGTTGCTCAGGTCGCAGACGTTTTGCAGCAGCAGTCGCTTC
ACGTTCGCTCGCGTATCGGTGATTCATTCTGCTAACCAGTAAGGCAACCCCGCCAGCCTAGCCGGGTCCT
CAACGACAGGAGCACGATCATGCGCACCCGTGGGGCCGCCATGCCGGCGATAATGGCCTGCTTCTCGCCG
AAACGTTTGGTGGCGGGACCAGTGACGAAGGCTTGAGCGAGGGCGTGCAAGATTCCGAATACCGCAAGCG
ACAGGCCGATCATCGTCGCGCTCCAGCGAAAGCGGTCCTCGCCGAAAATGACCCAGAGCGCTGCCGGCAC
CTGTCCTACGAGTTGCATGATAAAGAAGACAGTCATAAGTGCGGCGACGATAGTCATGCCCCGCGCCCAC
CGGAAGGAGCTGACTGGGTTGAAGGCTCTCAAGGGCATCGGTCGAGATCCCGGTGCCTAATGAGTGAGCT
AACTTACATTAATTGCGTTGCGCTCACTGCCCGCTTTCCAGTCGGGAAACCTGTCGTGCCAGCTGCATTA
ATGAATCGGCCAACGCGCGGGGAGAGGCGGTTTGCGTATTGGGCGCCAGGGTGGTTTTTCTTTTCACCAG
TGAGACGGGCAACAGCTGATTGCCCTTCACCGCCTGGCCCTGAGAGAGTTGCAGCAAGCGGTCCACGCTG
GTTTGCCCCAGCAGGCGAAAATCCTGTTTGATGGTGGTTAACGGCGGGATATAACATGAGCTGTCTTCGG
TATCGTCGTATCCCACTACCGAGATATCCGCACCAACGCGCAGCCCGGACTCGGTAATGGCGCGCATTGC
GCCCAGCGCCATCTGATCGTTGGCAACCAGCATCGCAGTGGGAACGATGCCCTCATTCAGCATTTGCATG
GTTTGTTGAAAACCGGACATGGCACTCCAGTCGCCTTCCCGTTCCGCTATCGGCTGAATTTGATTGCGAG
TGAGATATTTATGCCAGCCAGCCAGACGCAGACGCGCCGAGACAGAACTTAATGGGCCCGCTAACAGCGC
GATTTGCTGGTGACCCAATGCGACCAGATGCTCCACGCCCAGTCGCGTACCGTCTTCATGGGAGAAAATA
ATACTGTTGATGGGTGTCTGGTCAGAGACATCAAGAAATAACGCCGGAACATTAGTGCAGGCAGCTTCCA
CAGCAATGGCATCCTGGTCATCCAGCGGATAGTTAATGATCAGCCCACTGACGCGTTGCGCGAGAAGATT
GTGCACCGCCGCTTTACAGGCTTCGACGCCGCTTCGTTCTACCATCGACACCACCACGCTGGCACCCAGT
TGATCGGCGCGAGATTTAATCGCCGCGACAATTTGCGACGGCGCGTGCAGGGCCAGACTGGAGGTGGCAA
CGCCAATCAGCAACGACTGTTTGCCCGCCAGTTGTTGTGCCACGCGGTTGGGAATGTAATTCAGCTCCGC
CATCGCCGCTTCCACTTTTTCCCGCGTTTTCGCAGAAACGTGGCTGGCCTGGTTCACCACGCGGGAAACG
GTCTGATAAGAGACACCGGCATACTCTGCGACATCGTATAACGTTACTGGTTTCACATTCACCACCCTGA
ATTGACTCTCTTCCGGGCGCTATCATGCCATACCGCGAAAGGTTTTGCGCCATTCGATGGTGTCCGGGAT
CTCGACGCTCTCCCTTATGCGACTCCTGCATTAGGAAGCAGCCCAGTAGTAGGTTGAGGCCGTTGAGCAC
CGCCGCCGCAAGGAATGGTGCATGCAAGGAGATGGCGCCCAACAGTCCCCCGGCCACGGGGCCTGCCACC
ATACCCACGCCGAAACAAGCGCTCATGAGCCCGAAGTGGCGAGCCCGATCTTCCCCATCGGTGATGTCGG
CGATATAGGCGCCAGCAACCGCACCTGTGGCGCCGGTGATGCCGGCCACGATGCGTCCGGCGTAGAGGAT
CGAGATCTCGATCCCGCGAAATTAATACGACTCACTATAGGGGAATTGTGAGCGGATAACAATTCCCCTC
TAGAAATAATTTTGTTTAACTTTAAGAAGGAGATATACCATGAAAGAAATTTTGGCTGTAGTTGAAGCCG
TATCCAATGAAAAGGCGCTACCTCGCGAGAAGATTTTCGAAGCATTGGAAAGCGCGCTGGCGACAGCAAC
AAAGAAAAAATATGAACAAGAGATCGACGTCCGCGTACAGATCGATCGCAAAAGCGGTGATTTTGACACT
TTCCGTCGCTGGTTAGTTGTTGATGAAGTCACCCAGCCGACCAAGGAAATCACCCTTGAAGCCGCACGTT
ATGAAGATGAAAGCCTGAACCTGGGCGATTACGTTGAAGATCAGATTGAGTCTGTTACCTTTGACCGTAT
CACTACCCAGACGGCAAAACAGGTTATCGTGCAGAAAGTGCGTGAAGCCGAACGTGCGATGGTGGTTGAT
CAGTTCCGTGAACACGAAGGTGAAATCATCACCGGCGTGGTGAAAAAAGTAAACCGCGACAACATCTCTC
TGGATCTGGGCAACAACGCTGAAGCCGTGATCCTGCGCGAAGATATGCTGCCGCGTGAAAACTTCCGCCC
TGGCGACCGCGTTCGTGGCGTGCTCTATTCCGTTCGCCCGGAAGCGCGTGGCGCGCAACTGTTCGTCACT
CGTTCCAAGCCGGAAATGCTGATCGAACTGTTCCGTATTGAAGTGCCAGAAATCGGCGAAGAAGTGATTG
AAATTAAAGCAGCGGCTCGCGATCCGGGTTCTCGTGCGAAAATCGCGGTGAAAACCAACGATAAACGTAT
CGATCCGGTAGGTGCTTGCGTAGGTATGCGTGGCGCGCGTGTTCAGGCGGTGTCTACTGAACTGGGTGGC
GAGCGTATCGATATCGTCCTGTGGGATGATAACCCGGCGCAGTTCGTGATTAACGCAATGGCACCGGCAG
ACGTTGCTTCTATCGTGGTGGATGAAGATAAACACACTATGGACATCGCCGTTGAAGCCGGTAATCTGGC
GCAGGCGATTGGCCGTAACGGTCAGAACGTGCGTCTGGCTTCGCAACTGAGCGGTTGGGAACTCAACGTG
ATGACCGTTGACGACCTGCAAGCTAAGCATCAGGCGGAAGCGCACGCAGCGATCGACACCTTCACCAAAT
ATCTCGACATCGACGAAGACTTCGCGACTGTTCTGGTAGAAGAAGGCTTCTCGACGCTGGAAGAATTGGC
CTATGTGCCGATGAAAGAGCTGTTGGAAATCGAAGGCCTTGATGAGCCGACCGTTGAAGCACTGCGCGAG
CGTGCTAAAAATGCACTGGCCACCATTGCACAGGCCCAGGAAGAAAGCCTCGGTGATAACAAACCGGCTG
ACGATCTGCTGAACCTTGAAGGGGTAGATCGTGATTTGGCATTCAAACTGGCCGCCCGTGGCGTTTGTAC
GCTGGAAGATCTCGCCGAACAGGGCATTGATGATCTGGCTGATATCGAAGGGTTGACCGACGAAAAAGCC
GGAGCACTGATTATGGCTGCCCGTAATATTTGCTGGTTCGGTGACGAAGCGACTAGTGGTTCTGGTCATC
ACCATCACCATCACTCCGCGGGTGAGAATCTTTATTTTCAGGGCGCCATGGCAGTCAAGGTCGCCAGACC
TTGCCGCAAGATTGAGAAGTGGACATACTTGGAACTGAAGGGTTCCAAGGCAAACGAAGGGGTGCCGCAA
GCTATGACCGCTTTTGCCGAATTCTTGAACAGAACGGGCATCCCGATTAACCCCAGGTTCTCGCCGGGCA
TGAGCATGTCAGTTCCAGGGAGCGAAAAAGAGTTCTTTGCCAAAGTGAAGGAACTCATGAGCTCGCACCA
ATTTGTGGTGGTTCTTTTACCCAGAAAGGATGTTGCGATCTACAATATGGTGAAGCGGGCTGCCGATATC
ACATTTGGCGTTCACACAGTCTGTTGTGTAGCCGAAAAGTTCCTTAGCACTAAGGGGCAGCTGGGGTATT
TTGCCAACGTCGGCCTCAAGGTCAACCTCAAGTTTGGCGGCACCAATCACAATATCAAGACGCCCATTCC
TTTGCTCGCCAAGGGGAAGACGATGGTGGTGGGCTATGATGTCACCCATCCGACCAATCTAGCGGCTGGA
CAATCGCCTGCATCGGCTCCCAGTATTGTCGGCCTGGTCTCAACCATCGACCAACACCTTGGACAATGGC
CTGCAATGGTTTGGAACAACCCGCACGGCCAGGAGTCCATGACGGAACAGTTTACGGACAAGTTCAAGAC
GCGTCTGGAACTATGGCGCAGCAATCCCGCAAACAACCGCAGTCTCCCCGAGAATATCCTGATTTTCCGC
GATGGCGTCTCCGAGGGACAGTTCCAGATGGTCATCAAGGACGAGCTACCCCTGGTTCGCGCCGCCTGCA
AGCTGGTGTATCCAGCTGGCAAGCTACCGCGTATTACGCTGATTGTCTCTGTCAAGGGTGGCAGCGGTTC
GGCTCACTACACAGTTCTGGTGGATGAGATTTTCAGGGCCGACTATGGAAACAAGGCGGCCGACACGCTG
GAGCAGCTGACGCATGACATGTGTTATCTCTTTGGACGAGCCACCAAGGCTGTCAGTATCTGCCCGCCTG
CGTACTATGCCGACTTGGTGTGCGACCGGGCGCGTATCCATCAGAAGGAGCTCTTTGACGCCCTCGATGA
AAACGATAGCGTTAAGACCGATGATTTCGCAAGATGGGGTAACTCCGGGGCTGTTCATCCCAACCTTAGG
AACTCCATGTACTATATCTAAGCGGCCGCACTCGAGCACCACCACCACCACCACTGAGATCCGGCTGCTA
ACAAAGCCCGAAAGGAAGCTGAGTTGGCTGCTGCCACCGCTGAGCAATAACTAGCATAACCCCTTGGGGC
CTCTAAACGGGTCTTGAGGGGTTTTTTGCTGAAAGGAGGAACTATATCCGGAT
